>Addgene plasmid #39368 | TAL2010 | depositor partial sequence | sequence record 49670 | TAL2010 sequence 926 bps
GAACCTGACCCCAGACCAGGTAGTCGCAATCGCGAACAATAATGGGGGAAAGCAAGCCCTGGAAACCGTG
CAAAGGTTGTTGCCGGTCCTTTGTCAAGACCACGGCCTTACACCGGAGCAAGTCGTGGCCATTGCATCCC
ACGACGGTGGCAAACAGGCTCTTGAGACGGTTCAGAGACTTCTCCCAGTTCTCTGTCAAGCCCACGGGCT
GACTCCCGATCAAGTTGTAGCGATTGCGTCGCATGACGGAGGGAAACAAGCATTGGAGACTGTCCAACGG
CTCCTTCCCGTGTTGTGTCAAGCCCACGGTTTGACGCCTGCACAAGTGGTCGCCATCGCCTCCAATATTG
GCGGTAAGCAGGCGCTGGAAACAGTACAGCGCCTGCTGCCTGTACTGTGCCAGGATCATGGACTGACCCC
AGACCAGGTAGTCGCAATCGCGTCACATGACGGGGGAAAGCAAGCCCTGGAAACCGTGCAAAGGTTGTTG
CCGGTCCTTTGTCAAGACCACGGCCTTACACCGGAGCAAGTCGTGGCCATTGCATCCCACGACGGTGGCA
AACAGGCTCTTGAGACGGTTCAGAGACTTCTCCCAGTTCTCTGTCAAGCCCACGGGCTGACTCCCGATCA
AGTTGTAGCGATTGCGTCCAACGGTGGAGGGAAACAAGCATTGGAGACTGTCCAACGGCTCCTTCCCGTG
TTGTGTCAAGCCCACGGTTTGACGCCTGCACAAGTGGTCGCCATCGCCTCCAATATTGGCGGTAAGCAGG
CGCTGGAAACAGTACAGCGCCTGCTGCCTGTACTGTGCCAGGATCATGGACTGACCCCAGACCAGGTAGT
CGCAATCGCGTCACATGACGGGGGAAAGCAAGCCCTGGAAACCGTGCAAAGGTTGTTGCCGGTCCTTTGT
CAAGACCACGGCCTGA
