>Addgene plasmid #39368 | TAL2010 | addgene partial sequence | sequence record 52602 | JDS-TALEN-F 5'-TAGGGGTCGGTAAACAGTGG-3'
TGTGGCGGGTGAGCTTAGGGGGCCTCCGCTCCAGCTCGACACCGGGCAGCTGCTGAAGATCGCGAAGAGA
GGGGGAGTAACAGCGGTAGAGGCAGTGCACGCCTGGCGCAATGCGCTCACCGGGGCCCCCTTGAACCTGA
CCCCAGACCAGGTAGTCGCAATCGCGAACAATAATGGGGGAAAGCAAGCCCTGGAAACCGTGCAAAGGTT
GTTGCCGGTCCTTTGTCAAGACCACGGCCTTACACCGGAGCAAGTCGTGGCCATTGCATCCCACGACGGT
GGCAAACAGGCTCTTGAGACGGTTCAGAGACTTCTCCCAGTTCTCTGTCAAGCCCACGGGCTGACTCCCG
ATCAAGTTGTAGCGATTGCGTCGCATGACGGAGGGAAACAAGCATTGGAGACTGTCCAACGGCTCCTTCC
CGTGTTGTGTCAAGCCCACGGTTTGACGCCTGCACAAGTGGTCGCCATCGCCTCCAATATTGGCGGTAAG
CAGGCGCTGGAAACAGTACAGCGCCTGCTGCCTGTACTGTGCCAGGATCATGGACTGACCCCAGACCAGG
TAGTCGCAATCGCGTCACATGACGGGGGAAAGCAAGCCCTGGAAACCGTGCAAAGGTTGTTGCCGGTCCT
TTGTCAAGACCACGGCCTTACACCGGAGCAAGTCGTGGCCATTGCATCCCACGACGGTGGCAAACAGGCT
CTTGAGACGGTTCAGAGACTTCTCCCAGTTCTCTGTCAAGCCCACGGGCTGACTCCCGATCAAGTTGTAG
CGATTGCGTCCAACGGTGGAGGGAAACAAGCATTGGAGACTGTCCAACGGCTCCTTCCCGTGTTGTGTCA
AGCCCACGGTTTGACGCCTGCACAAGTGGTCGCCATCGCCTCCAATATTGGCGGTAAGCAGGCGCTGGAA
ACAGTACAGCGCCTGCTGCCTGTACTGTGCCAGGATCATGGACTGACCCCAGA
