[The description below was written by a language model from this plasmid's Addgene catalogue record.]
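Description:
TAL2010 is a mammalian expression plasmid encoding the left monomer of a TALE nuclease pair directed against the eGFP reporter gene (insert name eGFP-TALEN-06-Left). It is built on the JDS74 backbone, a roughly 6.4 kb TALEN expression vector, into which a 926 bp array of TALE repeats was inserted by restriction cloning through BsmBI sites that were destroyed in the process. The plasmid is maintained at high copy in E. coli under ampicillin selection. The record provides no feature table, so details such as the origin of replication and polyadenylation signal are not stated.

Expression is driven by the CMV promoter for transcription in mammalian cells, and the vector type also lists T7, indicating that a T7 promoter is available, which would typically allow in vitro transcription of the coding sequence. The backbone supplies an N-terminal 3X FLAG tag for detection of the protein and a C-terminal wild-type FokI nuclease domain, so the cloned repeat array completes an in-frame FLAG–TALE–FokI fusion. The repeat array determines DNA-binding specificity for a short half-site within eGFP. Because FokI cleaves only as a dimer, this construct is meant to be co-expressed with a matching right-hand TALEN that binds the opposite strand nearby, producing a double-strand break in the intervening spacer.

The plasmid comes from work describing FLASH assembly of TALENs for high-throughput genome editing, where eGFP-targeted nucleases fit reporter-disruption tests of nuclease activity. The depositor notes that the repetitive TALE array is prone to recombination during propagation and recommends verifying the plasmid by diagnostic digest before use. The species field lists human, although the named target is the eGFP gene.
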