Addgene plasmid #39368: TAL2010
Depositing lab: Keith Joung. Depositing organization: Massachusetts General Hospital. Publication: FLASH assembly of TALENs for high-throughput genome editing. Reyon D, Tsai SQ, Khayter C, Foden JA, Sander JD, Joung JK. Nat Biotechnol. 2012 Apr 8. doi: 10.1038/nbt.2170. PubMed 22484455.
Backbone
  Vector backbone: JDS74
  Backbone manufacturer: Joung lab (Addgene Plasmid # 32288)
  Backbone size w/o insert (bp): 6447
  Vector type: Mammalian Expression ; T7
Growth in bacteria
  Bacterial resistance: Ampicillin, 100 μg/mL
  Growth temperature: 37°C
  Growth strain: XL1 Blue
  Copy number: High Copy
Gene/Insert
  Gene/Insert name: eGFP-TALEN-06-Left
  Species: H. sapiens (human)
  Insert size (bp): 926
  Promoter: CMV
  Tag / fusion protein: 3X Flag (N terminal on backbone); WT FOKI (C terminal on backbone)
  Cloning method: Restriction Enzyme; 5′ cloning site BsmBI (destroyed during cloning); 3′ cloning site BsmBI (destroyed during cloning)
  Sequencing primers: 5′ CMV-F
Terms and licenses: Academic/Nonprofit Terms; Industry Terms: Not Available to Industry
Depositor comments: Target binding site: TGCCACCTACG To reduce the chance of recombination in this plasmid, do not grow in liquid culture for more than 12-14 hours. It is strongly recommended that users perform a diagnostic digest to verify this plasmid prior to use. For example, a double digest of the plasmid with BamHI and KpnI should result in two bands at 1.6kb and 5.8kb
How to cite: TAL2010 was a gift from Keith Joung (Addgene plasmid # 39368 ; http://n2t.net/addgene:39368 ; RRID:Addgene_39368)
